Addgene plasmid #34956: pCS2+NmCitrine-ABCB1a
Depositing lab: Amro Hamdoun. Depositing organization: University of California, San Diego (UCSD). Publication: Localization and Substrate Selectivity of Sea Urchin Multidrug (MDR) Efflux Transporters. Gokirmak T, Campanale JP, Shipp LE, Moy GW, Tao H, Hamdoun A. J Biol Chem. 2012 Nov 2. 10.1074/jbc.M112.424879 PubMed 23124201.
Backbone
  Vector backbone: pCS2+
  Backbone manufacturer: Turner and Weintraub (1994)
  Backbone size w/o insert (bp): 4095
  Vector type: Mammalian Expression ; Sea urchin, zebrafish, Xenopus
Growth in bacteria
  Bacterial resistance: Ampicillin, 100 μg/mL
  Growth temperature: 37°C
  Growth strain: DH10B
  Copy number: High Copy
Gene/Insert
  Gene/Insert name: ABCB1a (alt names: P-gp; MDR1)
  Species: Strongylocentrotus purpuratus
  Insert size (bp): 3984
  Promoter: SP6
  Tag / fusion protein: mCitrine (N terminal on backbone)
  Cloning method: Restriction Enzyme; 5′ cloning site XhoI (not destroyed); 3′ cloning site XhoI (not destroyed)
  Sequencing primers: 5′ CTTGATTTAGGTGACACTATA; 3′ TGTTGTTAACTTGTTTATTGCAGCT
Terms and licenses: Academic/Nonprofit Terms; Industry Terms: Not Available to Industry
How to cite: pCS2+NmCitrine-ABCB1a was a gift from Amro Hamdoun (Addgene plasmid # 34956 ; http://n2t.net/addgene:34956 ; RRID:Addgene_34956)
