[The description below was written by a language model from this plasmid's Addgene catalogue record.]
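Description:
pCS2+NmCitrine-ABCB1a is an expression plasmid built on the pCS2+ backbone, a multipurpose vector widely used for expression in vertebrate cells and for producing synthetic mRNA for embryo microinjection. The record lists it as suited to mammalian expression as well as sea urchin, zebrafish and Xenopus work. It is maintained in E. coli as a high-copy plasmid under ampicillin selection. The empty backbone is recorded as about 4.1 kb, and no feature table is provided, so other backbone elements are not individually documented here.

The payload is the coding sequence of ABCB1a (also called P-glycoprotein or MDR1) from the purple sea urchin Strongylocentrotus purpuratus, an insert of roughly 4 kb cloned into an XhoI site that is retained at both ends. ABCB1a is an ATP-binding cassette efflux transporter of the multidrug resistance family. The backbone supplies an mCitrine yellow fluorescent protein upstream of the cloning site, so the transporter is produced as an N-terminal mCitrine fusion that can be followed by live fluorescence imaging. The promoter recorded for the insert is SP6, a bacteriophage promoter that supports in vitro transcription of the fusion mRNA from the plasmid template. Such mRNA can then be introduced into eggs or embryos, which fits the non-mammalian hosts listed.

Based on the associated study of the localization and substrate selectivity of sea urchin multidrug efflux transporters, the construct is used to visualize where ABCB1a sits within cells and to overexpress it for testing which compounds it exports.
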