>Addgene plasmid #34956 | pCS2+NmCitrine-ABCB1a | depositor partial sequence | sequence record 43051 | pCS2+NmCitrine-ABCB1a sequence 5516 bps
TCGATTGATGGTGAGCAAGGGCGAGGAGCTGTTCACCGGGGTGGTGCCCATCCTGGTCGAGCTGGACGGC
GACGTAAACGGCCACAAGTTCAGCGTGTCCGGCGAGGGCGAGGGCGATGCCACCTACGGCAAGCTGACCC
TGAAGTTCATCTGCACCACCGGCAAGCTGCCCGTGCCCTGGCCCACCCTCGTGACCACCTTCGGCTACGG
CCTGATGTGCTTCGCCCGCTACCCCGACCACATGAAGCAGCACGACTTCTTCAAGTCCGCCATGCCCGAA
GGCTACGTCCAGGAGCGCACCATCTTCTTCAAGGACGACGGCAACTACAAGACCCGCGCCGAGGTGAAGT
TCGAGGGCGACACCCTGGTGAACCGCATCGAGCTGAAGGGCATCGACTTCAAGGAGGACGGCAACATCCT
GGGGCACAAGCTGGAGTACAACTACAACAGCCACAACGTCTATATCATGGCCGACAAGCAGAAGAACGGC
ATCAAGGTGAACTTCAAGATCCGCCACAACATCGAGGACGGCAGCGTGCAGCTCGCCGACCACTACCAGC
AGAACACCCCCATCGGCGACGGCCCCGTGCTGCTGCCCGACAACCACTACCTGAGCTACCAGTCCGCCCT
GAGCAAAGACCCCAACGAGAAGCGCGATCACATGGTCCTGCTGGAGTTCGTGACCGCCGCCGGGATCACT
CTCGGCATGGACGAGCTGTACAAGGAATTCAAGGCCTCTCGAGCCAGTATGGTAGAGGGTGACCCACCTG
CTGTGGGTTTCTCCAATGGCAATGGAACAGTGCAGATGAATGGAAATGGAGCTAGCTTTGATGGACCAGC
CGTGATCGATGTGTCGCCTATACATGAGGACGCTCCTTCTGCTAAGCATGCGAGAGACTCTCCTCCCCCT
GCCTACAGTGATGTCAGTGGAACGAAGGAACAGGGAAATGGAGGATCTGTGGAAGGAGAGGGTGGAGAGA
AGGAAGACAAGAAAGAGACAAAAGTAGTGGGCACGTTTGAAGTGTTTCGCTTTGCAACTGGTCTAGACGT
CGTGTTCATTCTGCTAGCTCTTGTGATCTCTCTCTGCCATGGTGTGGCCTTGCCTGCCGTTCTTCTTCTA
TTTGGAGAAGTCACAGATTCTTTCATCACCACAGCCTCCGTGAACGTGACAGACAATTTGGCAGCCTTTG
AGGAATCGGTGGACAGTATTATAACTTTCTCCATCTACTATTCCTACCTGGGTTGTGGAGTACTCGCCCT
GGCTTACTTTCAGGTGGTGCTGTGGGACGTGGCAGCCGAGAGACAGATTCACAAAGTGAGGCTTCGGTTT
TTCCATGCCATCCTCCGTCAAGAGATTGCCTGGTTTGATGTCCATAAAGGCGGCGAACTCAACACAAGGC
TTGCAGATGACATTGACAAGATCCGCAATGGCATTGGAGACAAGCTTGGCATCATGCTGCAGTACACGGC
CACGTTCGTTGCTGGCATCACCATCGGCTTCGTGAAGAGCTGGAAGCTCACCCTTGTCATCCTGGCAGTC
TCTCTGATACTAATTGTACCCCTGGTGGGATCTACATCCGTGATTATCCAGCGGATGACCAAGCAAGCCC
TGGATGCCTATGCTAAGGCAGGGGCGATCGCGGGTGAGGTCTTCTCAGGCATAAGGACTGTGGTCGCATT
CAACGGGGAGGAGAAGGAGATGGTCAGGTACTCCAGCAACTTGGACCAAGCTAAATCAAAGACGGTCAAA
AAGGATTTTGCCACACTACTTGCCCAGGGCTTCCTTTTCTTCTCCATGTTCTCCAGCTATGCCATTGCCT
TCTGGTATGGCACAGTTCTGTATTTAGATAATGAAATTACACCTGGAGATATCCTAACGACATTCCTTGC
TGTGCTCTTTGGTGCGTTTGCCATTGGCCAAGCGGGTCCGAACTACAGTGACTTCACAACAGCTCGGGCG
GCTGCATCTAGCATCTGGGAAGTCATAGACCAGATCCCTACCATCGACTGCTTCTCGACCGACGGAAAGA
AGGAGAAGATTACCGGACAGGTGACCTTTGAAGGGGTCCATTTCTCGTACCCGTCCAGAGCATCGGTCAA
GGTGCTCAATGGGATCAACCTGAAGGTGGACGTTGGGAAGACGGTGGCCATGGTCGGCAGCAGTGGATGC
GGGAAGAGCACCTGCATCCAGCTCATTCAGAGGTTCTATGATGTTGCTGAAGGCAGCATCAAAATTGACG
GCATTGACATCCGTGACCTCAACGTGAGCTGGCTTCGAGATCACATCGGTGTCGTGAGCCAGGAACCCAT
CCTGTTTGCCACCACGATCGAGGAGAACATCCGCTATGGACGTCTTGACGTCACCCAGGCAGAGATTGAG
AAAGCCGCCGAGGAAGCCAACGCCCATGACTTCATCTCCAAACTTCCAGAGGGTTACTCCACATTGGTTG
GAGAGCGAGGAGCTCAGCTGTCTGGTGGTCAGAAGCAGAGGATAGCCATTGCCAGGGCACTGGTCAGGAA
CCCTACAATCCTACTCCTGGACGAAGCCACATCGGCTCTAGACACGGAGAGTGAGGCTACCGTTCAACTC
GCCCTCGAAAAGGCCCAGCACGGTCGAACCACCCTCGTCATCGCTCACCGTCTCTCAACCATCTTCAACT
CTGACCTCATCTGCGCTTTCAAGGAGGGCGTCATCTCCGAGCAGGGCACCCATGAAGAGCTGATGAAGAA
CGAGGGCGGTGTTTATCACACGCTCGTCATGAAGCAGGGCATGAAGAAAGAGGAGGAGGAGAAGAAAGAG
AACGAGGTTCCGCTCGATGATGATGATGACGAAGAGGATGATAGCCAAGGTGAGAAGGTCTACAGAGCAG
GCTCTGGAAAGAAGAAGCTGACACGAGTGCTATCACGGACACAGTCACAGATGTCTGGAGATGAAGAAAA
ACAGGATGAAGACGAGTACGAGAAGGAGCTTGAGAAGCATTTCAGCATGATGCGAGTCTGGAAGCTGAAC
ACCCCAGAGTGTGGTTTCATCCTCCTGGGATGCATCGGGGCCGCAATCAATGGGGCCGTCCAGCCTGGAT
TCGCCGTCGTCTTCAGTAAAATTCTTGGGGCTTACAGCATTACAGATAGAGCTGCCCTCTTTGATGAAGT
GACTATATACTGTGTTCTGTTTGCTGCCCTTGGTCTACTCTCCTTACTCGCCAGTATCATACAGGGTGTT
GGATTTGGCAAGTCGGGAGGTGAGCTGACACTGAGGCTTCGTAACATGATGTTTAGAGCTATCCTCAGAC
AGAACATTTCTTTCTTTGATGACAAGAGGAATGGAACCGGTGCCTTGACAACTAAATTGGCGACGGATGT
CTCTCTTATACAAGGGGTGACTGGAGTAAGACTTGGTATGATCTTTGAAGTGCTCTTCAACATCGGTGTT
GGTATCGTGATCTCGTTCGTCTACAGCTGGCAGATCGCTTGTCTCCTTCTCTTTGCCTTCCTCCCCATCC
TGTCCTTGGCCGGTATGATTGGTTGGAAGATCCTCCAGGGTAACTCCATCGGAACAGCCGGTAGCCAGGC
TGAGGTTGGGAAGCTTGTCTCCGAGTGTATTGAGAACATACGTACCGTTCAGTCCCTCAACCGAGGACAG
ACCTTCCATCTGAAGTACTGTGAACTCCAGAACCCTCCGTACAAACAAGGGATCAAGGGAGCTTTCGCCG
CCGGTCTTGCGTTCGGCTTCTCTCAAGCTACCATCTTCTTTGCATACTCAGCTACTTTCCGGCTTGGTGC
CCACCTTGTGGGTACTGGAGACCTCACCTTCCCTGATGTTTTCCTGTCTTTCTCTGCCTTGATGTTTGGT
GCCTTTGGTCTCGGTCGCGCTGCAGGATCTGTGCCAGACTTCTCCAAGGCTAAGGTGGCAACAGGAGAGC
TCTTCTATTTGGTCGACCGTAGTCCAGACATTGACACTTTCAGCGATGACGGGGAGAAACCGGCGAGCTA
CGGTGGATCGGTGAGCCTCAACAACGTTCGGTTCCGCTACCCGACCCGTCCTGATGTCCCTGTCCTGAGG
GGGCTGTCCGTCTCGGTGGACCCTGGCGAGACCCTGGCTTTGGTCGGCAGCAGCGGTTGCGGCAAGAGCA
CCACCATCCAGCTGATGGAGCGCTTCTATGACCCTCACTCAGGGACTGTGATGTTTGACTCCCACGATGC
CTCGCTGCTCAACACTCGCTGGCAGCGCGCCCAGGTGGGCCTCGTATCCCAAGAACCCTGCCTCTTCGAC
ATGTCCATCGCAGAGAACATCAAGTACGGCGACAACTCTCGGGAAGTCTCCATCGAAGACTGCATCGAAG
CGGCCAAAAAGTCCAACATCCATGACTTTGTGGACTCTCTTCCCATGAAATACGACACCAACGTTGGATC
CAAGGGCACCCAGCTGTCCGGCGGTCAGAAGCAGAGGATAGCCATTGCCAGGGCACTGGTCAGGAACCCC
AAGGTCCTGCTCCTGGATGAAGCCACATCGGCCTTGGACACTGAAAGCGAAAGGGTTGTACAAGATGCCC
TGGATGAAGCCAAGAAGGGCCGGACCTGCATCACCATCGCCCATCGCCTCTCAACCATCCACAATGCAGA
GAAGATCGCTGTCATCCGAGAAGGAAAGCTCGCCGAGTTTGGCAAGCATGAAGAGCTGATGGCTATGAAG
CAGCAATATTATTCCCTCTACACTGCCCAGTCTATGCAGCATTAACTCGAGCCTCTAGAACTATAGTGAG
TCGTATTACGTAGATCCAGACATGATAAGATACATTGATGAGTTTGGACAAACCACAACTAGAATGCAGT
GAAAAAAATGCTTTATTTGTGAAATTTGTGATGCTATTGCTTTATTTGTAACCATTATAAGCTGCAATAA
ACAAGTTAACAACAACAATTGCATTCATTTTATGTTTCAGGTTCAGGGGGAGGTGTGGGAGGTTTTTTAA
TTCGCGGCCGCGGCGCCAATGCATTGGGCCCGGTACCCAGCTTTTGTTCCCTTTAGTGAGGGTTAATTGC
GCGCTTGGCGTAATCATGGTCATAGCTGTTTCCTGTGTGAAATTGTTATCCGCTCACAATTCCACACAAC
ATACGAGCCGGGAGCATAAAGTGTAAAGCCTGGGGTGCCTAATGAGTGAGCTAACTCACATTAATTGCGT
TGCGCTCACTGCCCGCTTTCCAGTCGGGAAACCTGTCGTGCCAGCTGCATTAATGAATCGGCCAACGCGC
GGGGAGAGGCGGTTTGCGTATTGGGCGCTCTTCCGCTTCCTCGCTCACTGACTCGCTGCGCTCGGTCGTT
CGGCTGCGGCGAGCGGTATCAGCTCACTCAAAGGCGGTAATACGGTTATCCACAGAATCAGGGGATAACG
CAGGAAAGAACATGTGAGCAAAAGGCCAGCAAAAGGCCAGGAACCGTAAAAAGGCCGCGTTGCTGGCGTT
TTTCCATAGGCTCCGCCCCCCTGACGAGCATCACAAAAATCGACGCTCAAGTCAGA
