>Addgene plasmid #34956 | pCS2+NmCitrine-ABCB1a | addgene partial sequence | sequence record 45233 | CMV_fwd
TAGGGACCGCCATTCTGCCTGGGGACGTCGGAGCAAGCTTGATTTAGGTGACNCTATAGAATACAAGCTA
CTTGTTCTTTTTGCAGGATCCACTAGTCATCGATTGATGGTGAGCAAGGGCGAGGAGCTGTTCACCGGGG
TGGTGCCCATCCTGGTCGAGCTGGACGGCGACGTAAACGGCCACAAGTTCAGCGTGTCCGGCGAGGGCGA
GGGCGATGCCACCTACGGCAAGCTGACCCTGAAGTTCATCTGCACCACCGGCAAGCTGCCCGTGCCCTGG
CCCACCCTCGTGACCACCTTCGGCTACGGCCTGATGTGCTTCGCCCGCTACCCCGACCACATGAAGCAGC
ACGACTTCTTCAAGTCCGCCATGCCCGAAGGCTACGTCCAGGAGCGCACCATCTTCTTCAAGGACGACGG
CAACTACAAGACCCGCGCCGAGGTGAAGTTCGAGGGCGACACCCTGGTGAACCGCATCGAGCTGAAGGGC
ATCGACTTCAAGGAGGACGGCAACATCCTGGGGCACAAGCTGGAGTACAACTACAACAGCCACAACGTCT
ATATCATGGCCGACAAGCAGAAGAACGGCATCAAGGTGAACTTCAAGATCCGCCACAACATCGAGGACGG
CAGCGTGCAGCTCGCCGACCACTACCAGCAGAACACCCCCATCGGCGACGGCCCCGTGCTGCTGCCCGAC
AACCACTACCTGAGCTACCAGTCCGCCCTGAGCAAAGACCCCAACGAGAAGCGCGATCACATGGTCCTGC
TGGAGTTCGTGACCGCCGCCGGGATCACTCTCGGCATGGACGAGCTGTACAAGGAATTCAAGGCCTCTCG
AGCCAGTATGGTA
