>Addgene plasmid #34956 | pCS2+NmCitrine-ABCB1a | addgene partial sequence | sequence record 46425 | EBV-Rev 5'-GTGGTTTGTCCAAACTCATC-3'
GACTCACTATAGTTCTAGAGGCTCGAGTTAATGCTGCATAGACTGGGCAGTGTAGAGGGAATAATATTGC
TGCTTCATAGCCATCAGCTCTTCATGCTTGCCAAACTCGGCGAGCTTTCCTTCTCGGATGACAGCGATCT
TCTCTGCATTGTGGATGGTTGAGAGGCGATGGGCGATGGTGATGCAGGTCCGGCCCTTCTTGGCTTCATC
CAGGGCATCTTGTACAACCCTTTCGCTTTCAGTGTCCAAGGCCGATGTGGCTTCATCCAGGAGCAGGACC
TTGGGGTTCCTGACCAGTGCCCTGGCAATGGCTATCCTCTGCTTCTGACCGCCGGACAGCTGGGTGCCCT
TGGATCCAACGTTGGTGTCGTATTTCATGGGAAGAGAGTCCACAAAGTCATGGATGTTGGACTTTTTGGC
CGCTTCGATGCAGTCTTCGATGGAGACTTCCCGAGAGTTGTCGCCGTACTTGATGTTCTCTGCGATGGAC
ATGTCGAAGAGGCAGGGTTCTTGGGATACGAGGCCCACCTGGGCGCGCTGCCAGCGAGTGTTGAGCAGCG
AGGCATCGTGGGAGTCAAACATCACAGTCCCTGAGTGAGGGTCATAGAAGCGCTCCATCAGCTGGATGGT
GGTGCTCTTGCCGCAACCGCTGCTGCCGACCAAAGCCAGGGTCTCGCCAGGGTCCACCGAGACGGACAGC
CCCCTCAGGACAGGGACATCAGGACGGGTCGGGTAGCGGAACCGAACGTTGTTGAGGCTCACCGATCCAC
CGTAGCTCGCCGGTTTCTCCCCGTCATCGCTGAAAGTGTCAATGTCTGGACTACGGTCGA
